Addgene plasmid #144317: TFORF1916
Purpose: Lentiviral vector for overexpressing transcription factor ORFs with unique 24-bp barcodes. Barcodes facilitate identification of transcription factors in pooled screens.
Depositing lab: Feng Zhang. Depositing organization: Broad Institute. Publication: A transcription factor atlas of directed differentiation. Joung J, Ma S, Tay T, Geiger-Schuller KR, Kirchgatterer PC, Verdine VK, Guo B, Arias-Garcia MA, Allen WE, Singh A, Kuksenko O, Abudayyeh OO, Gootenberg JS, Fu Z, Macrae RK, Buenrostro JD, Regev A, Zhang F. Cell. 2023 Jan 5;186(1):209-229.e26. doi: 10.1016/j.cell.2022.11.026. PubMed 36608654.
Backbone
  Vector backbone: pLX_TRC317
  Backbone manufacturer: Broad Institute Genetic Perturbation Platform
  Backbone size w/o insert (bp): 8264
  Vector type: Mammalian Expression, Lentiviral
  Selectable markers: Puromycin
Growth in bacteria
  Bacterial resistance: Ampicillin, 100 μg/mL
  Growth temperature: 37°C
  Growth strain: NEB Stable
  Copy number: High Copy
Gene/Insert
  Gene/Insert name: RUNX2
  Species: H. sapiens (human)
  Insert size (bp): 1559
  Entrez Gene: RUNX2 (a.k.a. AML3, CBF-alpha-1, CBFA1, CCD, CCD1, CLCD, OSF-2, OSF2, PEA2aA, PEBP2aA)
  Promoter: EF1a
  Cloning method: Unknown
  Sequencing primers: 5′ GGGTGGAGACTGAAGTTAGGCCAG; 3′ CACATAGCGTAAAAGGAGCAACATAG
Terms and licenses: Academic/Nonprofit Terms; Industry Terms: Not Available to Industry
Depositor comments: NM_001278478,ENST00000625924 . The transcription factor ORF portion of this plasmid was synthesized by Genewiz. Please test multiple small colonies in case of plasmid recombination. To make this collection available in a timely manner, a portion of this collection was not fully sequenced by Addgene. If an Addgene verified full plasmid sequence is not available, please contact us prior to placing an order to request the full sequence.
How to cite: TFORF1916 was a gift from Feng Zhang (Addgene plasmid # 144317 ; http://n2t.net/addgene:144317 ; RRID:Addgene_144317)
