[The description below was written by a language model from this plasmid's Addgene catalogue record and pLannotate feature annotations shown in this document.]
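Description:
TFORF1916 is a third-generation-style, self-inactivating lentiviral expression plasmid built on the pLX_TRC317 backbone. It carries the human transcription factor RUNX2 as one member of a barcoded transcription factor ORF collection. In bacteria it is maintained through a high-copy ColE1/pUC origin and selected with ampicillin via β-lactamase. An f1 origin and remnants of a lac/lacZα cloning region with T3 and T7 promoters are also present in the backbone. The depositor notes that the plasmid can recombine, which is a common concern with LTR-containing vectors.

The viral genome is transcribed in packaging cells from an RSV promoter fused to a truncated HIV-1 5' LTR. It includes the Ψ packaging signal with a gag fragment, the Rev response element for nuclear export of the unspliced RNA, a cPPT/CTS and a ΔU3 3' LTR that inactivates LTR promoter activity after integration. An SV40 poly(A) signal follows the 3' LTR.

There are two expression units between the LTRs. An SV40 early promoter drives puromycin N-acetyltransferase for selection of transduced mammalian cells. A strong constitutive EF-1α promoter drives the synthesized RUNX2 ORF, a regulator of osteoblast differentiation and skeletal development. A WPRE downstream enhances transcript expression. According to the record, each ORF in the collection is paired with a unique 24-bp barcode. The barcode is not annotated in the feature table, although a short U6-derived fragment lies between the ORF and the WPRE.

The construct is intended for stable RUNX2 overexpression, individually or in pooled screens where barcode sequencing identifies which factor each cell received, as in directed differentiation studies.
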