Features (pLannotate 1.2.2; 31 found; start..end, strand, type, name):
      5..231     +  promoter       RSV promoter: Rous sarcoma virus enhancer/promoter
    232..412     +  LTR            5' LTR (truncated): truncated 5' long terminal repeat (LTR) from HIV-1
    459..584     +  misc_feature   HIV-1 Ψ: packaging signal of human immunodeficiency virus type 1
    568..931     +  CDS            HIV-1 gag (fragment): gag protein from human immunodeficiency virus 1; gag
   1077..1310    +  misc_feature   RRE: The Rev response element (RRE) of HIV-1 allows for Rev-dependent mRNA export from the nucleus to the cytoplasm.
   1687..1713    +  CDS            Rev (fragment): human immunodeficiency virus 1 (HIV-1) Rev protein; rev; enhances nuclear export of unspliced and incompletely spliced viral mRNAs
   1720..1743    +  promoter       SV40 promoter (fragment): SV40 early promoter
   1744..1815    +  promoter       SV40 promoter (fragment): SV40 enhancer and early promoter
   1839..1974    +  rep_origin     SV40 ori: SV40 origin of replication
   2020..2616    +  CDS            PuroR (fragment): puromycin N-acetyltransferase; pac from Streptomyces; confers resistance to puromycin
   2665..2782    +  misc_feature   cPPT/CTS: central polypurine tract and central termination sequence of HIV-1
   2847..2913    +  CDS            small t antigen (fragment): SV40 (simian virus 40) small t antigen
   2920..4098    +  promoter       EF-1α promoter: strong constitutive promoter for human elongation factor EF-1α
   4130..5569    +  CDS            RUNX2 (fragment): RUNX2_HUMAN - Also known as AML3, CBFA1, OSF2, PEBP2A. Experimental evidence at protein level: Swiss-Prot protein existence level 1. Transcription factor involved in osteoblastic differentiation and skeletal morphogenesis (PubMed:28505335, PubMed:28738062, PubMed:28703881). Essential for the maturation of osteoblasts and both intramembranous and endochondral ossification. CBF binds to the core site, 5'-PYGPYGGT-3', of a number of enhancers and promoters, including murine leukemia virus, polyomavirus enhancer, T-cell receptor enhancers, osteocalcin, osteopontin, bone sialoprotein, alpha 1(I) co
   5585..5638    +  promoter       U6 promoter (fragment): RNA polymerase III promoter for human U6 snRNA
   5680..6268    +  misc_feature   WPRE: woodchuck hepatitis virus posttranscriptional regulatory element
   6319..6338    +  misc_feature   cPPT/CTS (fragment): central polypurine tract and central termination sequence of HIV-1
   6340..6573    +  LTR            3' LTR (ΔU3): self-inactivating 3' long terminal repeat (LTR) from HIV-1
   6651..6772    +  polyA_signal   SV40 poly(A) signal: SV40 polyadenylation signal
   6812..6947    +  rep_origin     SV40 ori: SV40 origin of replication
   6968..6986    -  promoter       T7 promoter: promoter for bacteriophage T7 RNA polymerase
   6994..7149    +  CDS            lacZα (fragment): LacZα fragment of β-galactosidase; lacZ fragment
   7154..7582    +  rep_origin     f1 ori (sequence partly withheld): f1 bacteriophage origin of replication; arrow indicates direction of (+) strand synthesis
   7635..7739    +  promoter       AmpR promoter: bla
   7740..8600    +  CDS            AmpR: β-lactamase; bla; confers resistance to ampicillin, carbenicillin, and related antibiotics
   8771..9359    +  rep_origin     ori: high-copy-number ColE1/pMB1/pBR322/pUC origin of replication
   9542..9634    +  CDS            lacI (fragment): lac repressor; lacI; The lac repressor binds to the lac operator to inhibit transcription in E. coli. This inhibition can be relieved by adding lactose or isopropyl-β-D-thiogalactopyranoside (IPTG).
   9647..9668    +  protein_bind   CAP binding site: CAP binding activates transcription in the presence of cAMP. E. coli catabolite activator protein
   9683..9713    +  promoter       lac promoter: promoter for the E. coli lac operon
   9721..9737    +  protein_bind   lac operator: The lac repressor binds to the lac operator to inhibit transcription in E. coli. This inhibition can be relieved by adding lactose or isopropyl-β-D-thiogalactopyranoside (IPTG). lac repressor encoded by lacI
   9782..9800    +  promoter       T3 promoter: promoter for bacteriophage T3 RNA polymerase
>Addgene plasmid #144317 | TFORF1916 | addgene full sequence | sequence record 404202 | Addgene NGS Result
TTAATGTAGTCTTATGCAATACTCTTGTAGTCTTGCAACATGGTAACGATGAGTTAGCAACATGCCTTAC
AAGGAGAGAAAAAGCACCGTGCATGCCGATTGGTGGAAGTAAGGTGGTACGATCGTGCCTTATTAGGAAG
GCAACAGACGGGTCTGACATGGATTGGACGAACCACTGAATTGCCGCATTGCAGAGATATTGTATTTAAG
TGCCTAGCTCGATACATAAACGGGTCTCTCTGGTTAGACCAGATCTGAGCCTGGGAGCTCTCTGGCTAAC
TAGGGAACCCACTGCTTAAGCCTCAATAAAGCTTGCCTTGAGTGCTTCAAGTAGTGTGTGCCCGTCTGTT
GTGTGACTCTGGTAACTAGAGATCCCTCAGACCCTTTTAGTCAGTGTGGAAAATCTCTAGCAGTGGCGCC
CGAACAGGGACTTGAAAGCGAAAGGGAAACCAGAGGAGCTCTCTCGACGCAGGACTCGGCTTGCTGAAGC
GCGCACGGCAAGAGGCGAGGGGCGGCGACTGGTGAGTACGCCAAAAATTTTGACTAGCGGAGGCTAGAAG
GAGAGAGATGGGTGCGAGAGCGTCAGTATTAAGCGGGGGAGAATTAGATCGCGATGGGAAAAAATTCGGT
TAAGGCCAGGGGGAAAGAAAAAATATAAATTAAAACATATAGTATGGGCAAGCAGGGAGCTAGAACGATT
CGCAGTTAATCCTGGCCTGTTAGAAACATCAGAAGGCTGTAGACAAATACTGGGACAGCTACAACCATCC
CTTCAGACAGGATCAGAAGAACTTAGATCATTATATAATACAGTAGCAACCCTCTATTGTGTGCATCAAA
GGATAGAGATAAAAGACACCAAGGAAGCTTTAGACAAGATAGAGGAAGAGCAAAACAAAAGTAAGACCAC
CGCACAGCAAGCGGCCGCTGATCTTCAGACCTGGAGGAGGAGATATGAGGGACAATTGGAGAAGTGAATT
ATATAAATATAAAGTAGTAAAAATTGAACCATTAGGAGTAGCACCCACCAAGGCAAAGAGAAGAGTGGTG
CAGAGAGAAAAAAGAGCAGTGGGAATAGGAGCTTTGTTCCTTGGGTTCTTGGGAGCAGCAGGAAGCACTA
TGGGCGCAGCGTCAATGACGCTGACGGTACAGGCCAGACAATTATTGTCTGGTATAGTGCAGCAGCAGAA
CAATTTGCTGAGGGCTATTGAGGCGCAACAGCATCTGTTGCAACTCACAGTCTGGGGCATCAAGCAGCTC
CAGGCAAGAATCCTGGCTGTGGAAAGATACCTAAAGGATCAACAGCTCCTGGGGATTTGGGGTTGCTCTG
GAAAACTCATTTGCACCACTGCTGTGCCTTGGAATGCTAGTTGGAGTAATAAATCTCTGGAACAGATTTG
GAATCACACGACCTGGATGGAGTGGGACAGAGAAATTAACAATTACACAAGCTTAATACACTCCTTAATT
GAAGAATCGCAAAACCAGCAAGAAAAGAATGAACAAGAATTATTGGAATTAGATAAATGGGCAAGTTTGT
GGAATTGGTTTAACATAACAAATTGGCTGTGGTATATAAAATTATTCATAATGATAGTAGGAGGCTTGGT
AGGTTTAAGAATAGTTTTTGCTGTACTTTCTATAGTGAATAGAGTTAGGCAGGGATATTCACCATTATCG
TTTCAGACCCACCTCCCAACCCCGAGGGGACCCATGCATTGCATCTCAATTAGTCAGCAACCAGGTGTGG
AAAGTCCCCAGGCTCCCCAGCAGGCAGAAGTATGCAAAGCATGCGTCTCAATTAGTCAGCAACCATAGTC
CCGCCCCTAACTCCGCCCATCCCGCCCCTAACTCCGCCCAGTTCCGCCCATTCTCCGCCCCATGGCTGAC
TAATTTTTTTTATTTATGCAGAGGCCGAGGCCGCCTCGGCCTCTGAGCTATTCCAGAAGTAGTGAGGAGG
CTTTTTTGGAGGCCTAGGCTTTTGCAAAAAGCTTTCTAGAGGTACCACCGGAGCTTACCATGACCGAGTA
CAAGCCCACGGTGCGCCTCGCCACCCGCGACGACGTCCCCAGGGCCGTACGCACCCTCGCCGCCGCGTTC
GCCGACTACCCCGCCACGCGCCACACCGTCGATCCGGACCGCCACATCGAGCGGGTCACCGAGCTGCAAG
AACTCTTCCTCACGCGCGTCGGGCTCGACATCGGCAAGGTGTGGGTCGCGGACGACGGCGCCGCCGTGGC
GGTCTGGACCACGCCGGAGAGCGTCGAAGCGGGGGCGGTGTTCGCCGAGATCGGCCCGCGCATGGCCGAG
TTGAGCGGTTCCCGGCTGGCCGCGCAGCAACAGATGGAAGGCCTCCTGGCGCCGCACCGGCCCAAGGAGC
CCGCGTGGTTCCTGGCCACCGTCGGCGTCTCGCCCGACCACCAGGGCAAGGGTCTGGGCAGCGCCGTCGT
GCTCCCCGGAGTGGAGGCGGCCGAGCGCGCCGGGGTGCCCGCCTTCCTGGAGACCTCCGCGCCCCGCAAC
CTCCCCTTCTACGAGCGGCTCGGCTTCACCGTCACCGCCGACGTCGAGGTGCCCGAAGGACCGCGCACCT
GGTGCATGACCCGCAAGCCCGGTGCCAGTTAACGAATTCTAGATCTTGAGACAAATGGCAGTATTCATCC
ACAATTTTAAAAGAAAAGGGGGGATTGGGGGGTACAGTGCAGGGGAAAGAATAGTAGACATAATAGCAAC
AGACATACAAACTAAAGAATTACAAAAACAAATTACAAAAATTCAAAATTTTCGGGTTTATTACAGGGAC
AGCAGAGATCCACTTTGGCGCCGGCTCGAGGCCTGCAGGTGCAAAGATGGATAAAGTTTTAAACAGAGAG
GAATCTTTGCAGCTAATGGACCTTCTAGGTCTTGAAAGGAGTGGGAATTGGCTCCGGTGCCCGTCAGTGG
GCAGAGCGCACATCGCCCACAGTCCCCGAGAAGTTGGGGGGAGGGGTCGGCAATTGAACCGGTGCCTAGA
GAAGGTGGCGCGGGGTAAACTGGGAAAGTGATGTCGTGTACTGGCTCCGCCTTTTTCCCGAGGGTGGGGG
AGAACCGTATATAAGTGCAGTAGTCGCCGTGAACGTTCTTTTTCGCAACGGGTTTGCCGCCAGAACACAG
GTAAGTGCCGTGTGTGGTTCCCGCGGGCCTGGCCTCTTTACGGGTTATGGCCCTTGCGTGCCTTGAATTA
CTTCCACCTGGCTGCAGTACGTGATTCTTGATCCCGAGCTTCGGGTTGGAAGTGGGTGGGAGAGTTCGAG
GCCTTGCGCTTAAGGAGCCCCTTCGCCTCGTGCTTGAGTTGAGGCCTGGCCTGGGCGCTGGGGCCGCCGC
GTGCGAATCTGGTGGCACCTTCGCGCCTGTCTCGCTGCTTTCGATAAGTCTCTAGCCATTTAAAATTTTT
GATGACCTGCTGCGACGCTTTTTTTCTGGCAAGATAGTCTTGTAAATGCGGGCCAAGATCTGCACACTGG
TATTTCGGTTTTTGGGGCCGCGGGCGGCGACGGGGCCCGTGCGTCCCAGCGCACATGTTCGGCGAGGCGG
GGCCTGCGAGCGCGGCCACCGAGAATCGGACGGGGGTAGTCTCAAGCTGGCCGGCCTGCTCTGGTGCCTG
GCCTCGCGCCGCCGTGTATCGCCCCGCCCTGGGCGGCAAGGCTGGCCCGGTCGGCACCAGTTGCGTGAGC
GGAAAGATGGCCGCTTCCCGGCCCTGCTGCAGGGAGCTCAAAATGGAGGACGCGGCGCTCGGGAGAGCGG
GCGGGTGAGTCACCCACACAAAGGAAAAGGGCCTTTCCGTCCTCAGCCGTCGCTTCATGTGACTCCACGG
AGTACCGGGCGCCGTCCAGGCACCTCGATTAGTTCTCGAGCTTTTGGAGTACGTCGTCTTTAGGTTGGGG
GGAGGGGTTTTATGCGATGGAGTTTCCCCACACTGAGTGGGTGGAGACTGAAGTTAGGCCAGCTTGGCAC
TTGATGTAATTCTCCTTGGAATTTGCCCTTTTTGAGTTTGGATCTTGGTTCATTCTCAAGCCTCAGACAG
TGGTTCAAAGTTTTTTTCTTCCATTTCAGGTGTCGTGAGGCTAGCACCGCCACCATGCGTATTCCCGTAG
ATCCGAGCACCAGCCGGCGCTTCAGCCCCCCCTCCAGCAGCCTGCAGCCCGGCAAAATGAGCGACGTGAG
CCCGGTGGTGGCTGCGCAACAGCAGCAGCAACAGCAGCAGCAGCAACAGCAGCAGCAGCAGCAGCAACAG
CAGCAGCAGCAGCAGGAGGCGGCGGCGGCGGCTGCGGCGGCGGCGGCGGCTGCGGCGGCGGCAGCTGCAG
TGCCCCGGTTGCGGCCGCCCCACGACAACCGCACCATGGTGGAGATCATCGCCGACCACCCGGCCGAACT
CGTCCGCACCGACAGCCCCAACTTCCTGTGCTCGGTGCTGCCCTCGCACTGGCGCTGCAACAAGACCCTG
CCCGTGGCCTTCAAGGTGGTAGCCCTCGGAGAGGTACCAGATGGGACTGTGGTTACTGTCATGGCGGGTA
ACGATGAAAATTATTCTGCTGAGCTCCGGAATGCCTCTGCTGTTATGAAAAACCAAGTAGCAAGGTTCAA
CGATCTGAGATTTGTGGGCCGGAGTGGACGAGGCAAGAGTTTCACCTTGACCATAACCGTCTTCACAAAT
CCTCCCCAAGTAGCTACCTATCACAGAGCAATTAAAGTTACAGTAGATGGACCTCGGGAACCCAGAAGGC
ACAGACAGAAGCTTGATGACTCTAAACCTAGTTTGTTCTCTGACCGCCTCAGTGATTTAGGGCGCATTCC
TCATCCCAGTATGAGAGTAGGTGTCCCGCCTCAGAACCCACGGCCCTCCCTGAACTCTGCACCAAGTCCT
TTTAATCCACAAGGACAGAGTCAGATTACAGACCCCAGGCAGGCACAGTCTTCCCCGCCGTGGTCCTATG
ACCAGTCTTACCCCTCCTACCTGAGCCAGATGACGTCCCCGTCCATCCACTCTACCACCCCGCTGTCTTC
CACACGGGGCACTGGGCTTCCTGCCATCACCGATGTGCCTAGGCGCATTTCAGGTGCTTCAGAACTGGGC
CCTTTTTCAGACCCCAGGCAGTTCCCAAGCATTTCATCCCTCACTGAGAGCCGCTTCTCCAACCCACGAA
TGCACTATCCAGCCACCTTTACTTACACCCCGCCAGTCACCTCAGGCATGTCCCTCGGTATGTCCGCCAC
CACTCACTACCACACCTACCTGCCACCACCCTACCCCGGCTCTTCCCAAAGCCAGAGTGGACCCTTCCAG
ACCAGCAGCACTCCATATCTCTACTATGGCACTTCGTCAGGATCCTATCAGTTTCCCATGGTGCCGGGGG
GAGACCGGTCTCCTTCCAGAATGCTTCCGCCATGCACCACCACCTCGAATGGCAGCACGCTATTAAATCC
AAATTTGCCTAACCAGAATGATGGTGTTGACGCTGATGGAAGCCACAGCAGTTCCCCAACTGTTTTGAAT
TCTAGTGGCAGAATGGATGAATCTGTTTGGCGACCATATTAGTAATGAACTAGTCCGTAACTTGAAAGTA
TTTCGATTTCTTGGCTTTATATATCTTGTGGAAAGGACGACGGACGTAGGGCGTACGGTCCCTTACGCGT
TAAGTCGACAATCAACCTCTGGATTACAAAATTTGTGAAAGATTGACTGGTATTCTTAACTATGTTGCTC
CTTTTACGCTATGTGGATACGCTGCTTTAATGCCTTTGTATCATGCTATTGCTTCCCGTATGGCTTTCAT
TTTCTCCTCCTTGTATAAATCCTGGTTGCTGTCTCTTTATGAGGAGTTGTGGCCCGTTGTCAGGCAACGT
GGCGTGGTGTGCACTGTGTTTGCTGACGCAACCCCCACTGGTTGGGGCATTGCCACCACCTGTCAGCTCC
TTTCCGGGACTTTCGCTTTCCCCCTCCCTATTGCCACGGCGGAACTCATCGCCGCCTGCCTTGCCCGCTG
CTGGACAGGGGCTCGGCTGTTGGGCACTGACAATTCCGTGGTGTTGTCGGGGAAATCATCGTCCTTTCCT
TGGCTGCTCGCCTGTGTTGCCACCTGGATTCTGCGCGGGACGTCCTTCTGCTACGTCCCTTCGGCCCTCA
ATCCAGCGGACCTTCCTTCCCGCGGCCTGCTGCCGGCTCTGCGGCCTCTTCCGCGTCTTCGCCTTCGCCC
TCAGACGAGTCGGATCTCCCTTTGGGCCGCCTCCCCGCGTCGACTTTAAGACCAATGACTTACAAGGCAG
CTGTAGATCTTAGCCACTTTTTAAAAGAAAAGGGGGGACTGGAAGGGCTAATTCACTCCCAACGAAGACA
AGATCTGCTTTTTGCTTGTACTGGGTCTCTCTGGTTAGACCAGATCTGAGCCTGGGAGCTCTCTGGCTAA
CTAGGGAACCCACTGCTTAAGCCTCAATAAAGCTTGCCTTGAGTGCTTCAAGTAGTGTGTGCCCGTCTGT
TGTGTGACTCTGGTAACTAGAGATCCCTCAGACCCTTTTAGTCAGTGTGGAAAATCTCTAGCAGTACGTA
TAGTAGTTCATGTCATCTTATTATTCAGTATTTATAACTTGCAAAGAAATGAATATCAGAGAGTGAGAGG
AACTTGTTTATTGCAGCTTATAATGGTTACAAATAAAGCAATAGCATCACAAATTTCACAAATAAAGCAT
TTTTTTCACTGCATTCTAGTTGTGGTTTGTCCAAACTCATCAATGTATCTTATCATGTCTGGCTCTAGCT
ATCCCGCCCCTAACTCCGCCCATCCCGCCCCTAACTCCGCCCAGTTCCGCCCATTCTCCGCCCCATGGCT
GACTAATTTTTTTTATTTATGCAGAGGCCGAGGCCGCCTCGGCCTCTGAGCTATTCCAGAAGTAGTGAGG
AGGCTTTTTTGGAGGCCTAGGGACGTACCCAATTCGCCCTATAGTGAGTCGTATTACGCGCGCTCACTGG
CCGTCGTTTTACAACGTCGTGACTGGGAAAACCCTGGCGTTACCCAACTTAATCGCCTTGCAGCACATCC
CCCTTTCGCCAGCTGGCGTAATAGCGAAGAGGCCCGCACCGATCGCCCTTCCCAACAGTTGCGCAGCCTG
AATGGCGAATGGG
[124 nt withheld, positions 7154-7277]
C
[91 nt withheld, positions 7279-7369]
A
[49 nt withheld, positions 7371-7419]
CCTTTGACGTTGGAGTCCACGTTCTTT
[37 nt withheld, positions 7447-7483]
ACCCTATCTCGGTCTATTCTTTTGATTTATAAGGGATTTTGCCGATTTCGGCCTATTGGTTAAAAAATGA
GCTGATTTAACAAAAATTTAACGCGAATTTTAACAAAATATTAACGCTTACAATTTAGGTGGCACTTTTC
GGGGAAATGTGCGCGGAACCCCTATTTGTTTATTTTTCTAAATACATTCAAATATGTATCCGCTCATGAG
ACAATAACCCTGATAAATGCTTCAATAATATTGAAAAAGGAAGAGTATGAGTATTCAACATTTCCGTGTC
GCCCTTATTCCCTTTTTTGCGGCATTTTGCCTTCCTGTTTTTGCTCACCCAGAAACGCTGGTGAAAGTAA
AAGATGCTGAAGATCAGTTGGGTGCACGAGTGGGTTACATCGAACTGGATCTCAACAGCGGTAAGATCCT
TGAGAGTTTTCGCCCCGAAGAACGTTTTCCAATGATGAGCACTTTTAAAGTTCTGCTATGTGGCGCGGTA
TTATCCCGTATTGACGCCGGGCAAGAGCAACTCGGTCGCCGCATACACTATTCTCAGAATGACTTGGTTG
AGTACTCACCAGTCACAGAAAAGCATCTTACGGATGGCATGACAGTAAGAGAATTATGCAGTGCTGCCAT
AACCATGAGTGATAACACTGCGGCCAACTTACTTCTGACAACGATCGGAGGACCGAAGGAGCTAACCGCT
TTTTTGCACAACATGGGGGATCATGTAACTCGCCTTGATCGTTGGGAACCGGAGCTGAATGAAGCCATAC
CAAACGACGAGCGTGACACCACGATGCCTGTAGCAATGGCAACAACGTTGCGCAAACTATTAACTGGCGA
ACTACTTACTCTAGCTTCCCGGCAACAATTAATAGACTGGATGGAGGCGGATAAAGTTGCAGGACCACTT
CTGCGCTCGGCCCTTCCGGCTGGCTGGTTTATTGCTGATAAATCTGGAGCCGGTGAGCGTGGGTCTCGCG
GTATCATTGCAGCACTGGGGCCAGATGGTAAGCCCTCCCGTATCGTAGTTATCTACACGACGGGGAGTCA
GGCAACTATGGATGAACGAAATAGACAGATCGCTGAGATAGGTGCCTCACTGATTAAGCATTGGTAACTG
TCAGACCAAGTTTACTCATATATACTTTAGATTGATTTAAAACTTCATTTTTAATTTAAAAGGATCTAGG
TGAAGATCCTTTTTGATAATCTCATGACCAAAATCCCTTAACGTGAGTTTTCGTTCCACTGAGCGTCAGA
CCCCGTAGAAAAGATCAAAGGATCTTCTTGAGATCCTTTTTTTCTGCGCGTAATCTGCTGCTTGCAAACA
AAAAAACCACCGCTACCAGCGGTGGTTTGTTTGCCGGATCAAGAGCTACCAACTCTTTTTCCGAAGGTAA
CTGGCTTCAGCAGAGCGCAGATACCAAATACTGTTCTTCTAGTGTAGCCGTAGTTAGGCCACCACTTCAA
GAACTCTGTAGCACCGCCTACATACCTCGCTCTGCTAATCCTGTTACCAGTGGCTGCTGCCAGTGGCGAT
AAGTCGTGTCTTACCGGGTTGGACTCAAGACGATAGTTACCGGATAAGGCGCAGCGGTCGGGCTGAACGG
GGGGTTCGTGCACACAGCCCAGCTTGGAGCGAACGACCTACACCGAACTGAGATACCTACAGCGTGAGCT
ATGAGAAAGCGCCACGCTTCCCGAAGGGAGAAAGGCGGACAGGTATCCGGTAAGCGGCAGGGTCGGAACA
GGAGAGCGCACGAGGGAGCTTCCAGGGGGAAACGCCTGGTATCTTTATAGTCCTGTCGGGTTTCGCCACC
TCTGACTTGAGCGTCGATTTTTGTGATGCTCGTCAGGGGGGCGGAGCCTATGGAAAAACGCCAGCAACGC
GGCCTTTTTACGGTTCCTGGCCTTTTGCTGGCCTTTTGCTCACATGTTCTTTCCTGCGTTATCCCCTGAT
TCTGTGGATAACCGTATTACCGCCTTTGAGTGAGCTGATACCGCTCGCCGCAGCCGAACGACCGAGCGCA
GCGAGTCAGTGAGCGAGGAAGCGGAAGAGCGCCCAATACGCAAACCGCCTCTCCCCGCGCGTTGGCCGAT
TCATTAATGCAGCTGGCACGACAGGTTTCCCGACTGGAAAGCGGGCAGTGAGCGCAACGCAATTAATGTG
AGTTAGCTCACTCATTAGGCACCCCAGGCTTTACACTTTATGCTTCCGGCTCGTATGTTGTGTGGAATTG
TGAGCGGATAACAATTTCACACAGGAAACAGCTATGACCATGATTACGCCAAGCGCGCAATTAACCCTCA
CTAAAGGGAACAAAAGCTGGAGCTGCAAGC
