>Addgene plasmid #144317 | TFORF1916 | depositor partial sequence | sequence record 285066 | Insert
ACCGCCACCATGCGTATTCCCGTAGATCCGAGCACCAGCCGGCGCTTCAGCCCCCCCTCCAGCAGCCTGC
AGCCCGGCAAAATGAGCGACGTGAGCCCGGTGGTGGCTGCGCAACAGCAGCAGCAACAGCAGCAGCAGCA
ACAGCAGCAGCAGCAGCAGCAACAGCAGCAGCAGCAGCAGGAGGCGGCGGCGGCGGCTGCGGCGGCGGCG
GCGGCTGCGGCGGCGGCAGCTGCAGTGCCCCGGTTGCGGCCGCCCCACGACAACCGCACCATGGTGGAGA
TCATCGCCGACCACCCGGCCGAACTCGTCCGCACCGACAGCCCCAACTTCCTGTGCTCGGTGCTGCCCTC
GCACTGGCGCTGCAACAAGACCCTGCCCGTGGCCTTCAAGGTGGTAGCCCTCGGAGAGGTACCAGATGGG
ACTGTGGTTACTGTCATGGCGGGTAACGATGAAAATTATTCTGCTGAGCTCCGGAATGCCTCTGCTGTTA
TGAAAAACCAAGTAGCAAGGTTCAACGATCTGAGATTTGTGGGCCGGAGTGGACGAGGCAAGAGTTTCAC
CTTGACCATAACCGTCTTCACAAATCCTCCCCAAGTAGCTACCTATCACAGAGCAATTAAAGTTACAGTA
GATGGACCTCGGGAACCCAGAAGGCACAGACAGAAGCTTGATGACTCTAAACCTAGTTTGTTCTCTGACC
GCCTCAGTGATTTAGGGCGCATTCCTCATCCCAGTATGAGAGTAGGTGTCCCGCCTCAGAACCCACGGCC
CTCCCTGAACTCTGCACCAAGTCCTTTTAATCCACAAGGACAGAGTCAGATTACAGACCCCAGGCAGGCA
CAGTCTTCCCCGCCGTGGTCCTATGACCAGTCTTACCCCTCCTACCTGAGCCAGATGACGTCCCCGTCCA
TCCACTCTACCACCCCGCTGTCTTCCACACGGGGCACTGGGCTTCCTGCCATCACCGATGTGCCTAGGCG
CATTTCAGGTGCTTCAGAACTGGGCCCTTTTTCAGACCCCAGGCAGTTCCCAAGCATTTCATCCCTCACT
GAGAGCCGCTTCTCCAACCCACGAATGCACTATCCAGCCACCTTTACTTACACCCCGCCAGTCACCTCAG
GCATGTCCCTCGGTATGTCCGCCACCACTCACTACCACACCTACCTGCCACCACCCTACCCCGGCTCTTC
CCAAAGCCAGAGTGGACCCTTCCAGACCAGCAGCACTCCATATCTCTACTATGGCACTTCGTCAGGATCC
TATCAGTTTCCCATGGTGCCGGGGGGAGACCGGTCTCCTTCCAGAATGCTTCCGCCATGCACCACCACCT
CGAATGGCAGCACGCTATTAAATCCAAATTTGCCTAACCAGAATGATGGTGTTGACGCTGATGGAAGCCA
CAGCAGTTCCCCAACTGTTTTGAATTCTAGTGGCAGAATGGATGAATCTGTTTGGCGACCATATTAGTAA
TGAACTAGTCCGTAACTTGAAAGTATTTCGATTTCTTGGCTTTATATATCTTGTGGAAAGGACGACGGAC
GTAGGGCGTACGGTCCCTT
