>Addgene plasmid #144317 | TFORF1916 | depositor partial sequence | sequence record 285067 | Barcode
CGGACGTAGGGCGTACGGTCCCTT
